>Addgene plasmid #176194 | pSA10(gfcB-His-CD) | addgene full sequence | sequence record 345140 | Addgene NGS Result
CTGCCCGCCACCCTCCGGGCCGTTGCTTCGCAACGTTCAAATCCGCTCCCGGCGGATTTGTCCTACTCAG
GAGAGCGTTCACCGACAAACAACAGATAAAACGAAAGGCCCAGTCTTTCGACTGAGCCTTTCGTTTTATT
TGATGCCTGGCAGTTCCCTACTCTCGCATGGGGAGACCCCACACTACCATCGGCGCTACGGCGTTTCACT
TCTGAGTTCGGCATGGGGTCAGGTGGGACCACCGCGCTACTGCCGCCAGGCAAATTCTGTTTTATCAGAC
CGCTTCTGCGTTCTGATTTAATCTGTATCAGGCTGAAAATCTTCTCTCATCCGCCAAAACAGCCAAGCTT
CGACAATTCGCGCTAACTTACATTAATTGCGTTGCGCTCACTGCCCGCTTTCCAGTCGGGAAACCTGTCG
TGCCAGCTGCATTAATGAATCGGCCAACGCGCGGGGAGAGGCGGTTTGCGTATTGGGCGCCAGGGTGGTT
TTTCTTTTCACCAGTGAGACGGGCAACAGCTGATTGCCCTTCACCGCCTGGCCCTGAGAGAGTTGCAGCA
AGCGGTCCACGCTGGTTTGCCCCAGCAGGCGAAAATCCTGTTTGATGGTGGTTAACGGCGGGATATAACA
TGAGCTGTCTTCGGTATCGTCGTATCCCACTACCGAGATATCCGCACCAACGCGCAGCCCGGACTCGGTA
ATGGCGCGCATTGCGCCCAGCGCCATCTGATCGTTGGCAACCAGCATCGCAGTGGGAACGATGCCCTCAT
TCAGCATTTGCATGGTTTGTTGAAAACCGGACATGGCACTCCAGTCGCCTTCCCGTTCCGCTATCGGCTG
AATTTGATTGCGAGTGAGATATTTATGCCAGCCAGCCAGACGCAGACGCGCCGAGACAGAACTTAATGGG
CCCGCTAACAGCGCGATTTGCTGGTGACCCAATGCGACCAGATGCTCCACGCCCAGTCGCGTACCGTCTT
CATGGGAGAAAATAATACTGTTGATGGGTGTCTGGTCAGAGACATCAAGAAATAACGCCGGAACATTAGT
GCAGGCAGCTTCCACAGCAATGGCATCCTGGTCATCCAGCGGATAGTTAATGATCAGCCCACTGACGCGT
TGCGCGAGAAGATTGTGCACCGCCGCTTTACAGGCTTCGACGCCGCTTCGTTCTACCATCGACACCACCA
CGCTGGCACCCAGTTGATCGGCGCGAGATTTAATCGCCGCGACAATTTGCGACGGCGCGTGCAGGGCCAG
ACTGGAGGTGGCAACGCCAATCAGCAACGACTGTTTGCCCGCCAGTTGTTGTGCCACGCGGTTGGGAATG
TAATTCAGCTCCGCCATCGCCGCTTCCACTTTTTCCCGCGTTTTCGCAGAAACGTGGCTGGCCTGGTTCA
CCACGCGGGAAACGGTCTGATAAGAGACACCGGCATACTCTGCGACATCGTATAACGTTACTGGTTTCAC
ATTCACCACCCTGAATTGACTCTCTTCCGGGCGCTATCATGCCATACCGCGAAAGGTTTTGCACCATTCG
ATGGTGTCAACGTAAATGCATGCCGCTTCGCCTTCGCGCGCGAATTGTCGAAGCTTGGCTGCAGGTCGAC
TCATTGTCCAACCGGTACTTCTCGCTCTGCCGTCATTGGATAGAGCTGGTATTTGCGTGACAGCATTTGT
CCACCATCACGCGTCAATGGTGTCCACGAAACCACCGCGCGGTTGCGGTTAGGTCCAATGGTCATCAAGT
CGAACGGAATCGAGATATAAAAACCTTTACTAAAGCCGCCTTCGCCGTAGTCATCTTTAGATACGTTACT
GATTGCCGCCCATACCCCTACCGCCACGCCGCTGTCAAAGCGTTTGGCGACGTCGATCGTTGCGCCTTTA
TCTTTTGCCAGATATTGCCCAACGCTGAGTTTCATCAGTACGCCGTTGAGCGTCGGCGGGTTCCAGTAAG
CCGTCACGAAACCTGTGGGTGTGGAATAATCGGTGAAGCGCATCATGTTGTCCCAGTCACGTTGCTTCAC
GTAGTTAACGTCCACACCCAGCGCCCAGCTGGCATCTAGCGGGCGATAAAGCAGCTCGGAACCGACACCG
GCGTACATCGTTTCCAGATAACCGCCATACACCTGGCCATAGAAACCATTGCCTAAGTCGGCAAAATAGT
TCGCCTGCAAGTTGTTGAGATAAACGTCATTGCGAACGTAGTCACGGATATGCGTGCGCACGCGGGGGAG
GGTAGAGTCCGCGGGTAATAGTGAAGACTTAAACTTGTCGTAGTTATTGTAAATATTGGTGAAAATACCG
CCATCAAGCAGCAGGTGGTCGGTAAACCAGTAGCGGGCGCTGGACATCAGCCCCAGCTGGAACATATAGA
AATCTTCCGGGCCGCCCAGCGACTGTGAAAGTGTTGGGTTGAAAGAGTAGCTAAAGCGATCTTCACGAAT
ACGGTAGCCCCGACCAAAGGCAGAAAGATCTTCTGCTTCAACACGTTGTTGTTGCAGTTGCTCTGATTTA
CCAGGCGCTGTACCGGCCAGCTGTTTGCGCAGGCTGGCTACGTCGGTTTCGGTAGTCACCATCGCCATAT
GCTCGCGCTTTTGCGTCACGCTAATCTTCTCAACGCCTTGCGGCAGGTTATTCACCAGAATCCGGTTGGC
ACGATCGACCGCTTCACGAGAGTCACGGTATTTGTATTGCTCACCAGACATATACAGCGTCTTATCGCGC
AGCTGAATTTCTGGCGCGTCAAAGCCCGCGTTATACTTCAGGGCGGTAAGTTGGTTTGCTACCGTGGTGT
ACTGCAATCCTTCAGATTCAGGCGCAGGTTGATATGCCGGTTTTGGCGTATCGCGCAGGGCAGGGCGCAG
ATCGTTGAAATTGGTCCGTAAAGTGAAACCAAACATCAACGTGTTACCGCGTTCATAACTGAGGTTGAGG
TCTGCCCAGCTGGCAGCGCGATAAACTGCACCGACGTTGAAATGGCTTGCCTGAGGCAGTTTGCCAGCGA
AATCATTCTGGTAATTGTTGCCGTCGTATTCGAGTTTCAGACGCAGGGGATTCCACGGCGTTTGATACTC
AATGCCGCCAAAGATGGAAGCCGGGCCACGAAAGATATCGCTAAAGCTGATATCGCCCGCATCGTGAGAC
TCTGCACGATGACAATATTTATCGCTCACCCGGCAAAACGGGTTGGTAATATTGCCCGCATTACCGGCGT
AGCCCCATGCCATCCCGAGGGTGAAATCAAATGGCCCCGCTTGCTTGCTGGCCACCAAATATTCACCGTC
AAACAGACCCGTACCAGCAATATCACGTTTACCAAACGCCACTTGCGGTAGCAAGTAACCTTCTTCCCAC
AGGCGAAGTTTAAAATCGAAAGATTTGTCTTTGTATGACTGATCGCCGCTGAAATCTTCCCACTGGCTAT
ATTTGCGTGTGCGCACATCCGTATAACGAATGGTGCCTTCCAGCCATGGGAACAGCGCCACGGACGTGGA
GTAGAAACGGTATTGATCGTTATCCCGGTAGTTGACGCTGAATTCACCTTCCGGTGCGATGCGCGCATTT
GGCATCTGCAACAATCCTGTGCCGCCAAAGTCTGATTGCGACGACCCCAGCGGATCCGGGTAGGTTAATA
CTTCAGCATGACAGGCACTGGAGACGGCAATGGCCAGGCAGCTTAAAAGATAAGAGTTCTTCTTCATCAC
TCAGGAACACGTTGCGTTAAAACAGACACAATCTGGTCATTTAAATCAGCATATTTTTCGGGCAGTACAT
GCGCAGAAAAGCCCAACCAAAGCTGGCTGCCCGGCGGTGGTTCCACATGTCTTTTATTCCACAGGGCAAC
AGGGGCGACGACAGTCTCACCCTCAGGCGTAATCACCATAACGTTATTTTTGTCCGCGCCTGCGAGGCGG
GGGTGATCTTGCAGATAATCGGTAACGCTACGGCCTGCCAGCCAGGGCAATTGCCCAGCCCCAGAAACCG
CACCCAGCAGAGTAATAGTCACCGGACGCTGTACGGTATAGAGCGTATAGTCCCCGACCAGCGGGGGATT
GCTGTTCTCATCCACTCGCACAAAATCAGGGTCCAGTTTGACCGGTAAGCGACCAGTGATATTGAGATTG
AGTAACTGCTGGCGCACGGATTTAATCGTTGCCGCCACATCGTCGTCAGCTTCTGCTTCCCAGGAAGCAA
GCTGTGCCATGACATGTTGGTAGTCTTTAAGCGCTTTAGCTTTCGCTGCGGAGTCGGTCAGCAAGGCACC
AGGCCACCAGAGGCGATCGCGCAGTTGCGGTTGTGTCACCAACTGGGCAACATTCTCTACGGGGCCAACG
GAAAGTGTCTGTTGTTCGCCAGGCAGATAAATAGTCACCATTCCTTGCGCAAAGGCATGGGGTGTCATTA
CGTAAAGGACGCTGGCAATGAAATACGACTGTAATTTATTCATGGGTGGTGATGATGGTGATGTGCGGGT
TTAAGAAACGTCATTTCTACGGGAATAACCCCTGCGCCTAACATTTGCCGACTTTGACGAACCTGGCCAG
TAGCCGAATCGACCCAGAATGTGTTTTGCCACTGTTTTTCTGGCAGCGTGGAAGTCACCTCTTCCTGCCA
GACATTACACAGCACATCGCGACCCGCAATATTCAGCGTCTCTAATCCAGCAAAGGAAAAAGTGGAACTC
AGGGTCGCAGAGCGAAAATGGTTGTCTTCGCTCCAGAGAATATCGCGCGTCCAGCGGCTGCCGTCTTTTA
TTGCCAGCGCGTTACGCAGAGGGTCCTGCCCGGAATTTGTCACTTCCAGCAGATTATTATTAAGTTTGAC
GGTTTTTAAAAGACGTCCATTGTGGGTAACCAGCATGGCGTTATCCTGGGATAACCATTTGCTTTGTTCT
TGTTCTATATATCCCAGTACCACAAAGATTCGTTGCCCTTCATTAAGGCGTAAATACATCGTGGAATAAG
GCAACGCCTGGATCTGCTGATCCGCTACGGTGATATCCTGATTATCGAATAGGCTGGCGCGAAATGTATC
GACCATACTTTGCTGGCTGTGCGTACATCCCGCAAGAAATAGTGCGAAAATCGATAAAATAAGAGGGCGC
ATCCCGGGAATTCTGTTTCCTGTGTGAAATTGTTATCCGCTCACAATTCCACACATTATACGAGCCGATG
ATTAATTGTCAACAGCTCATTTCAGAATATTTGCCAGAACCGTTATGATGTCGGCGCAAAAAACATTATC
CAGAACGGGAGTGCGCCTTGAGCGACACGAATTATGCAGTGATTTACGACCTGCACAGCCATACCACAGC
TTCCGATGGCTGCCTGACGCCAGAAGCATTGGTGCACCGTGCAGTCGATAAGCCCGGATCCGGCTGCCTC
GCGCGTTTCGGTGATGACGGTGAAAACCTCTGACACATGCAGCTCCCGGAGACGGTCACAGCTTGTCTGT
AAGCGGATGCCGGGAGCAGACAAGCCCGTCAGGGCGCGTCAGCGGGTGTTGGCGGGTGTCGGGGCGCAGC
CATGACCCAGTCACGTAGCGATAGCGGAGTGTATACTGGCTTAACTATGCGGCATCAGAGCAGATTGTAC
TGAGAGTGCACCATATGCGGTGTGAAATACCGCACAGATGCGTAAGGAGAAAATACCGCATCAGGCGCTC
TTCCGCTTCCTCGCTCACTGACTCGCTGCGCTCGGTCGTTCGGCTGCGGCGAGCGGTATCAGCTCACTCA
AAGGCGGTAATACGGTTATCCACAGAATCAGGGGATAACGCAGGAAAGAACATGTGAGCAAAAGGCCAGC
AAAAGGCCAGGAACCGTAAAAAGGCCGCGTTGCTGGCGTTTTTCCATAGGCTCCGCCCCCCTGACGAGCA
TCACAAAAATCGACGCTCAAGTCAGAGGTGGCGAAACCCGACAGGACTATAAAGATACCAGGCGTTTCCC
CCTGGAAGCTCCCTCGTGCGCTCTCCTGTTCCGACCCTGCCGCTTACCGGATACCTGTCCGCCTTTCTCC
CTTCGGGAAGCGTGGCGCTTTCTCATAGCTCACGCTGTAGGTATCTCAGTTCGGTGTAGGTCGTTCGCTC
CAAGCTGGGCTGTGTGCACGAACCCCCCGTTCAGCCCGACCGCTGCGCCTTATCCGGTAACTATCGTCTT
GAGTCCAACCCGGTAAGACACGACTTATCGCCACTGGCAGCAGCCACTGGTAACAGGATTAGCAGAGCGA
GGTATGTAGGCGGTGCTACAGAGTTCTTGAAGTGGTGGCCTAACTACGGCTACACTAGAAGGACAGTATT
TGGTATCTGCGCTCTGCTGAAGCCAGTTACCTTCGGAAAAAGAGTTGGTAGCTCTTGATCCGGCAAACAA
ACCACCGCTGGTAGCGGTGGTTTTTTTGTTTGCAAGCAGCAGATTACGCGCAGAAAAAAAGGATCTCAAG
AAGATCCTTTGATCTTTTCTACGGGGTCTGACGCTCAGTGGAACGAAAACTCACGTTAAGGGATTTTGGT
CATGAGATTATCAAAAAGGATCTTCACCTAGATCCTTTTAAATTAAAAATGAAGTTTTAAATCAATCTAA
AGTATATATGAGTAAACTTGGTCTGACAGTTACCAATGCTTAATCAGTGAGGCACCTATCTCAGCGATCT
GTCTATTTCGTTCATCCATAGTTGCCTGACTCCCCGCCGTGTAGATAACTACGATACGGGAGGGCTTACC
ATCTGGCCCCAGTGCTGCAATGATACCGCGAGACCCACGCTCACCGGCTCCAGATTTATCAGCAATAAAC
CAGCCAGCCGGAAGGGCCGAGCGCAGAAGTGGTCCTGCAACTTTATCCGCCTCCATCCAGTCTATTAATT
GTTGCCGGGAAGCTAGAGTAAGTAGTTCGCCAGTTAATAGTTTGCGCAACGTTGTTGCCATTGCTACAGG
CATCGTGGTGTCACGCTCGTCGTTTGGTATGGCTTCATTCAGCTCCGGTTCCCAACGATCAAGGCGAGTT
ACATGATCCCCCATGTTGTGCAAAAAAGCGGTTAGCTCCTTCGGTCCTCCGATCGTTGTCAGAAGTAAGT
TGGCCGCAGTGTTATCACTCATGGTTATGGCAGCACTGCATAATTCTCTTACTGTCATGCCATCCGTAAG
ATGCTTTTCTGTGACTGGTGAGTACTCAACCAAGTCATTCTGAGAATAGTGTATGCGGCGACCGAGTTGC
TCTTGCCCGGCGTCAACACGGGATAATACCGCGCCACATAGCAGAACTTTAAAAGTGCTCATCATTGGAA
AACGTTCTTCGGGGCGAAAACTCTCAAGGATCTTACCGCTGTTGAGATCCAGTTCGATGTAACCCACTCG
TGCACCCAACTGATCTTCAGCATCTTTTACTTTCACCAGCGTTTCTGGGTGAGCAAAAACAGGAAGGCAA
AATGCCGCAAAAAAGGGAATAAGGGCGACACGGAAATGTTGAATACTCATACTCTTCCTTTTTCAATATT
ATTGAAGCATTTATCAGGGTTATTGTCTCATGAGCGGATACATATTTGAATGTATTTAGAAAAATAAACA
AAAGAGTTTGTAGAAACGCAAAAAGGCCATCCGTCAGGATGGCCTTCTGCTTAATTTGATGCCTGGCAGT
TTATGGCGGGCGTC
Features (pLannotate 1.2.2; 16 found; start..end, strand, type, name):
     56..142     -  terminator     rrnB T1 terminator: Escherichia coli rrnB; transcription terminator T1 from the E. coli rrnB gene
    144..259     -  ncRNA          5S rRNA: Accession: RF00001 - 5S ribosomal RNA
    388..1470    -  CDS            lacI: lac repressor; lacI; The lac repressor binds to the lac operator to inhibit transcription in E. coli. This inhibition can be relieved by adding lactose or isopropyl-β-D-thiogalactopyranoside (IPTG).
   1471..1548    -  promoter       lacIq promoter: lacI (mutant); In the lacIq allele, a single base change in the promoter boosts expression of the lacI gene about 10-fold.
   1614..3707    -  CDS            gfcD: GFCD_ECOLI - Also known as ymcA. Protein inferred from homology: Swiss-Prot protein existence level 3. From Escherichia coli (strain K12).
   3710..4453    -  CDS            gfcC: GFCC_ECOLI - Also known as ymcB. Protein inferred from homology: Swiss-Prot protein existence level 3. From Escherichia coli (strain K12).
   4474..5112    -  CDS            gfcB: GFCB_ECOLI - Also known as ymcC. Experimental evidence at protein level: Swiss-Prot protein existence level 1. From Escherichia coli (strain K12).
   5140..5156    -  protein_bind   lac operator: The lac repressor binds to the lac operator to inhibit transcription in E. coli. This inhibition can be relieved by adding lactose or isopropyl-β-D-thiogalactopyranoside (IPTG). lac repressor encoded by lacI
   5164..5192    -  promoter       tac promoter: strong E. coli promoter; hybrid between the trp and lac UV5 promoters
   5268..5369    +  CDS            yciV (fragment): RNAAM_ECOLI - Also known as trpH From Escherichia coli (strain K12).
   5383..5423    +  CDS            rop (fragment): Rop protein, which maintains plasmids at low copy number; rop
   5525..5665    +  misc_feature   bom: basis of mobility region from pBR322
   5851..6439    -  rep_origin     ori: high-copy-number ColE1/pMB1/pBR322/pUC origin of replication
   6610..7470    -  CDS            AmpR: β-lactamase; bla; confers resistance to ampicillin, carbenicillin, and related antibiotics
   7471..7562    -  promoter       AmpR promoter: bla
   7581..7608    -  terminator     rrnB T2 terminator: transcription terminator T2 from the E. coli rrnB gene
