[The description below was written by a language model from this plasmid's Addgene catalogue record and pLannotate feature annotations shown in this document.]
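Description:
pSA10(gfcB-His-CD) is a bacterial expression plasmid built on the pSA10 backbone that co-expresses three contiguous, overlapping genes of the group 4 capsule operon, gfcB, gfcC and gfcD, from enteropathogenic E. coli E2348/69 (O127:H6). The roughly 7.6 kb plasmid is propagated in E. coli under ampicillin selection via the β-lactamase gene and replicates from a ColE1/pMB1-family origin. A pBR322 bom site and only a short fragment of rop are annotated nearby. The catalogue lists the plasmid as low copy, while the automated annotation gives this origin class a generic high-copy label, so the record does not settle the actual copy number.

The gfcBCD segment was inserted between XmaI and SalI sites downstream of the hybrid tac promoter and a lac operator. The plasmid also carries lacI under the lacIq promoter, so the repressor keeps transcription off until it is induced with IPTG. In the feature table, lacI lies directly downstream of gfcD in the same orientation. The rrnB T1 terminator, with an adjacent 5S rRNA segment, follows beyond it, and rrnB T2 is annotated near the AmpR promoter across the numbering origin of the circular sequence.

All three proteins are made from the single transcript and keep their native signal sequences, which allows export from the cytoplasm. The construct was derived by mutagenesis from the untagged parent pSA10(gfcBCD) to add a 6xHis tag to the C-terminus of GfcB. That tag is not called as a separate feature, although a short gap between the annotated gfcB and gfcC coding regions is consistent with its position. The tag should allow detection or affinity capture of GfcB, and the associated study concerns how group 4 capsule proteins assemble at the outer membrane.
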