Addgene plasmid #176194: pSA10(gfcB-His-CD)
Purpose: expresses 3 overlapping genes (gfcB-6xHis, gfcC, gfcD) from this one operon
Depositing lab: Mark Saper. Depositing organization: University of Michigan. Publication: Escherichia coli O127 group 4 capsule proteins assemble at the outer membrane. Larson MR, Biddle K, Gorman A, Boutom S, Rosenshine I, Saper MA. PLoS One. 2021 Nov 15;16(11):e0259900. doi: 10.1371/journal.pone.0259900. eCollection 2021. PubMed 34780538.
Backbone
  Vector backbone: pSA10
  Backbone manufacturer: from Dr Shoshi Altuvia
  Vector type: Bacterial Expression
Growth in bacteria
  Bacterial resistance: Ampicillin, 100 μg/mL
  Growth temperature: 37°C
  Growth strain: DH5alpha
  Copy number: Low Copy
Gene/Insert
  Gene/Insert name: gfcBCD
  Species: E. coli E2348/69 O127:H6
  Promoter: Ptac
  Tag / fusion protein: GfcB-6xHis (C terminal on insert)
  Cloning method: Restriction Enzyme; 5′ cloning site XmaI (unknown if destroyed); 3′ cloning site SalI (unknown if destroyed)
  Sequencing primers: 5′ GCTCGTATAATGTGTGGAATTG; 3′ CGATGGTGTCAACGTAAATGC
Terms and licenses: Academic/Nonprofit Terms; Industry Terms: Not Available to Industry
Depositor comments: Insert is a contiguous set of genes gfcB, gfcC, gfcD. All 3 proteins are expressed with their native signal sequences. Derived from plasmid pSA10(gfcBCD) [Addgene #176193] by mutagenesis to include a 6xHis tag on the C-term of GfcB.
How to cite: pSA10(gfcB-His-CD) was a gift from Mark Saper (Addgene plasmid # 176194 ; http://n2t.net/addgene:176194 ; RRID:Addgene_176194)
